Addgene plasmid #208371: pET 15b+His SUMO Rab12 (Q101L)
Purpose: Bacterial expression of His-SUMO-tagged human Rab12 (Q101L)
Depositing lab: Suzanne Pfeffer. Depositing organization: Stanford University. Publication: Genome-wide screen reveals Rab12 GTPase as a critical activator of Parkinson's disease-linked LRRK2 kinase. Dhekne HS, Tonelli F, Yeshaw WM, Chiang CY, Limouse C, Jaimon E, Purlyte E, Alessi DR, Pfeffer SR. Elife. 2023 Oct 24;12:e87098. doi: 10.7554/eLife.87098. PubMed 37874635.
Backbone
  Vector backbone: pET 15b+
  Vector type: Mammalian Expression
Growth in bacteria
  Bacterial resistance: Ampicillin, 100 μg/mL
  Growth temperature: 37°C
  Growth strain: DH5alpha
  Copy number: High Copy
Gene/Insert
  Gene/Insert name: His SUMO Rab12 (Q101L)
  Species: H. sapiens (human)
  Mutation: Q101L
  Entrez Gene: RAB12
  Cloning method: Restriction Enzyme; 5′ cloning site Unknown (unknown if destroyed); 3′ cloning site Unknown (unknown if destroyed)
Terms and licenses: Academic/Nonprofit Terms; Industry Terms: Not Available to Industry
How to cite: pET 15b+His SUMO Rab12 (Q101L) was a gift from Suzanne Pfeffer (Addgene plasmid # 208371 ; http://n2t.net/addgene:208371 ; RRID:Addgene_208371)
