[The description below was written by a language model from this plasmid's Addgene catalogue record and pLannotate feature annotations shown in this document.]
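Description:
pET 15b+His SUMO Rab12 (Q101L) is a bacterial expression plasmid built on the pET-15b backbone for producing recombinant human Rab12 GTPase carrying the Q101L substitution, fused at its N-terminus to a His-SUMO tag. The catalogue lists the vector type as mammalian expression, but the stated purpose and every annotated element point to a T7-driven E. coli system. The plasmid replicates from a ColE1/pBR322-type origin accompanied by the bom region and the rop gene, and it is selected with ampicillin through the β-lactamase (AmpR) cassette. Several tetracycline-resistance fragments and a tet promoter are annotated, but these are non-functional remnants of the pBR322 ancestry of the backbone.

Expression is controlled by a T7 promoter followed immediately by a lac operator and the phage T7 gene 10 ribosome binding site. The plasmid-borne lacI gene supplies repressor, so transcription stays low until IPTG is added in a host that provides T7 RNA polymerase. The annotated open reading frame consists of a SUMO module, matched by the annotation software to human SUMO1, directly followed by the RAB12 coding sequence and then the T7 terminator. The His tag named in the construct title is not annotated separately, although there is a short unannotated stretch between the ribosome binding site and the SUMO sequence where it would be expected. A short downstream fragment matched to a T7 gene 10-derived tag lies after the Rab12 sequence and is probably vector-derived. His tags allow metal-affinity purification, while SUMO fusions generally improve solubility and can be removed with a SUMO protease. The mutation's functional effect is not stated in the record, which links the construct to work identifying Rab12 as an activator of the Parkinson's disease-associated kinase LRRK2.
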