Features (pLannotate 1.2.2; 20 found; start..end, strand, type, name):
      8..29      -  protein_bind   CAP binding site: CAP binding activates transcription in the presence of cAMP. E. coli catabolite activator protein
     42..1124    -  CDS            lacI: lac repressor; lacI; The lac repressor binds to the lac operator to inhibit transcription in E. coli. This inhibition can be relieved by adding lactose or isopropyl-β-D-thiogalactopyranoside (IPTG).
   1125..1202    -  promoter       lacI promoter: lacI
   1210..1489    -  CDS            TcR (fragment): tetracycline efflux protein; tet; confers resistance to tetracycline
   1511..1529    +  promoter       T7 promoter: promoter for bacteriophage T7 RNA polymerase
   1530..1554    +  protein_bind   lac operator: The lac repressor binds to the lac operator to inhibit transcription in E. coli. This inhibition can be relieved by adding lactose or isopropyl-β-D-thiogalactopyranoside (IPTG). lac repressor encoded by lacI
   1569..1591    +  RBS            RBS: efficient ribosome binding site from bacteriophage T7 gene 10 (Olins and Rangwala, 1989)
   1622..1909    +  CDS            SUMO1: SUMO1_HUMAN - Also known as SMT3C, SMT3H3, UBL1. Experimental evidence at protein level: Swiss-Prot protein existence level 1. Ubiquitin-like protein that can be covalently attached to proteins as a monomer or a lysine-linked polymer. Covalent attachment via an isopeptide bond to its substrates requires prior activation by the E1 complex SAE1-SAE2 and linkage to the E2 enzyme UBE2I, and can be promoted by E3 ligases such as PIAS1-4, RANBP2 or CBX4. This post- translational modification on lysine residues of proteins plays a crucial role in a number of cellular processes such as nuclear transpo
   1913..2641    +  CDS            RAB12: RAB12_HUMAN - Experimental evidence at protein level: Swiss-Prot protein existence level 1. The small GTPases Rab are key regulators of intracellular membrane trafficking, from the formation of transport vesicles to their fusion with membranes. Rabs cycle between an inactive GDP-bound form and an active GTP-bound form that is able to recruit to membranes different set of downstream effectors directly responsible for vesicle formation, movement, tethering and fusion. That Rab may play a role in protein transport from recycling endosomes to lysosomes regulating, for instance, the degradation of
   2666..2715    +  CDS            SET1 (fragment): solubility-enhancement tag derived from T7 phage gene 10B
   2723..2770    +  terminator     T7 terminator: transcription terminator for bacteriophage T7 RNA polymerase
   2793..2897    -  CDS            TcR (fragment): tetracycline efflux protein; tet; confers resistance to tetracycline
   2945..2973    -  promoter       tet promoter: E. coli promoter for tetracycline efflux protein gene
   3086..3190    +  promoter       AmpR promoter: bla
   3191..4051    +  CDS            AmpR: β-lactamase; bla; confers resistance to ampicillin, carbenicillin, and related antibiotics
   4222..4810    +  rep_origin     ori: high-copy-number ColE1/pMB1/pBR322/pUC origin of replication
   4996..5135    -  misc_feature   bom: basis of mobility region from pBR322
   5237..5428    -  CDS            rop: Rop protein, which maintains plasmids at low copy number; rop
   5445..5825    +  CDS            YPB1_ECOLX: Protein predicted: Swiss-Prot protein existence level 4. From Escherichia coli.
   6067..6691    -  CDS            TcR (fragment): tetracycline efflux protein; tet; confers resistance to tetracycline
>Addgene plasmid #208371 | pET 15b+His SUMO Rab12 (Q101L) | addgene full sequence | sequence record 416701 | Addgene NGS Result
GTGCCTAATGAGTGAGCTAACTTACATTAATTGCGTTGCGCTCACTGCCCGCTTTCCAGTCGGGAAACCT
GTCGTGCCAGCTGCATTAATGAATCGGCCAACGCGCGGGGAGAGGCGGTTTGCGTATTGGGCGCCAGGGT
GGTTTTTCTTTTCACCAGTGAGACGGGCAACAGCTGATTGCCCTTCACCGCCTGGCCCTGAGAGAGTTGC
AGCAAGCGGTCCACGCTGGTTTGCCCCAGCAGGCGAAAATCCTGTTTGATGGTGGTTAACGGCGGGATAT
AACATGAGCTGTCTTCGGTATCGTCGTATCCCACTACCGAGATATCCGCACCAACGCGCAGCCCGGACTC
GGTAATGGCGCGCATTGCGCCCAGCGCCATCTGATCGTTGGCAACCAGCATCGCAGTGGGAACGATGCCC
TCATTCAGCATTTGCATGGTTTGTTGAAAACCGGACATGGCACTCCAGTCGCCTTCCCGTTCCGCTATCG
GCTGAATTTGATTGCGAGTGAGATATTTATGCCAGCCAGCCAGACGCAGACGCGCCGAGACAGAACTTAA
TGGGCCCGCTAACAGCGCGATTTGCTGGTGACCCAATGCGACCAGATGCTCCACGCCCAGTCGCGTACCG
TCTTCATGGGAGAAAATAATACTGTTGATGGGTGTCTGGTCAGAGACATCAAGAAATAACGCCGGAACAT
TAGTGCAGGCAGCTTCCACAGCAATGGCATCCTGGTCATCCAGCGGATAGTTAATGATCAGCCCACTGAC
GCGTTGCGCGAGAAGATTGTGCACCGCCGCTTTACAGGCTTCGACGCCGCTTCGTTCTACCATCGACACC
ACCACGCTGGCACCCAGTTGATCGGCGCGAGATTTAATCGCCGCGACAATTTGCGACGGCGCGTGCAGGG
CCAGACTGGAGGTGGCAACGCCAATCAGCAACGACTGTTTGCCCGCCAGTTGTTGTGCCACGCGGTTGGG
AATGTAATTCAGCTCCGCCATCGCCGCTTCCACTTTTTCCCGCGTTTTCGCAGAAACGTGGCTGGCCTGG
TTCACCACGCGGGAAACGGTCTGATAAGAGACACCGGCATACTCTGCGACATCGTATAACGTTACTGGTT
TCACATTCACCACCCTGAATTGACTCTCTTCCGGGCGCTATCATGCCATACCGCGAAAGGTTTTGCGCCA
TTCGATGGTGTCCGGGATCTCGACGCTCTCCCTTATGCGACTCCTGCATTAGGAAGCAGCCCAGTAGTAG
GTTGAGGCCGTTGAGCACCGCCGCCGCAAGGAATGGTGCATGCAAGGAGATGGCGCCCAACAGTCCCCCG
GCCACGGGGCCTGCCACCATACCCACGCCAAAACAAGCGCTCATGAGCCCGAAGTGGCGAGCCCGATCTT
CCCCATCGGTGATGTCGGCGATATAGGCGCCAGCAACCGCACCTGTGGCGCCGGTGATGCCGGCCACGAT
GCGTCCGGCGTAGAGGATCGAGATCTCGATCCCGCGAAATTAATACGACTCACTATAGGGGAATTGTGAG
CGGATAACAATTCCCCTCTAGAAATAATTTTGTTTAACTTTAAGAAGGAGATATACCATGGGTCATCATC
ACCATCACCATTCTGACCAGGAGGCAAAACCTTCAACTGAGGACTTGGGGGATAAGAAGGAAGGTGAATA
TATTAAACTCAAAGTCATTGGACAGGATAGCAGTGAGATTCACTTCAAAGTGAAAATGACAACACATCTC
AAGAAACTCAAAGAATCATACTGTCAAAGACAGGGTGTTCCAATGAACTCACTCAGGTTTCTCTTTGAGG
GTCAGAGAATTGCTGATAATCATACTCCAAAAGAACTGGGAATGGAGGAAGAAGATGTGATTGAAGTTTA
TCAGGAACAAACGGGGGGATCCGATCCGGGCGCCGCGCTGCAGAGGCGGGCCGGGGGCGGCGGCGGTCTG
GGCGCGGGCTCCCCGGCGCTGTCGGGCGGCCAGGGCCGCCGGAGGAAGCAGCCCCCCAGGCCGGCCGACT
TCAAGTTGCAGGTCATCATTATCGGCTCCCGCGGCGTGGGCAAGACCAGCCTGATGGAGCGCTTCACCGA
CGACACCTTCTGCGAGGCCTGCAAGTCCACCGTGGGTGTTGACTTCAAAATCAAAACTGTAGAGCTAAGA
GGAAAGAAAATTAGATTACAGATCTGGGACACAGCAGGTCTGGAGAGATTCAACAGCATTACCTCAGCTT
ATTACAGAAGTGCCAAGGGGATCATATTAGTATATGATATCACTAAGAAGGAGACATTTGATGATTTGCC
GAAATGGATGAAGATGATTGATAAGTATGCTTCAGAAGATGCAGAGCTTCTCTTAGTTGGAAATAAGTTG
GACTGTGAAACGGACAGAGAAATCACCAGGCAGCAGGGGGAAAAGTTTGCACAGCAGATCACTGGGATGC
GGTTCTGTGAAGCAAGTGCCAAGGATAACTTCAATGTGGACGAGATATTTTTGAAACTTGTCGATGACAT
TCTGAAAAAGATGCCTCTGGATATTTTAAGGAATGAGTTGTCCAATAGTATCCTGTCGTTACAACCAGAG
CCTGAGATACCGCCAGAACTGCCTCCACCAAGACCACATGTCCGATGCTGTTGATGACGGCCGCGTAAAG
ATCCGGCTGCTAACAAAGCCCGAAAGGAAGCTGAGTTGGCTGCTGCCACCGCTGAGCAATAACTAGCATA
ACCCCTTGGGGCCTCTAAACGGGTCTTGAGGGGTTTTTTGCTGAAAGGAGGAACTATATCCGGATATCCC
GCAAGAGGCCCGGCAGTACCGGCATAACCAAGCCTATGCCTACAGCATCCAGGGTGACGGTGCCGAGGAT
GACGATGAGCGCATTGTTAGATTTCATACACGGTGCCTGACTGCGTTAGCAATTTAACTGTGATAAACTA
CCGCATTAAAGCTTATCGATGATAAGCTGTCAAACATGAGACTTCTTGAAGACGAAAGGGCCTCGTGATA
CGCCTATTTTTATAGGTTAATGTCATGATAATAATGGTTTCTTAGACGTCAGGTGGCACTTTTCGGGGAA
ATGTGCGCGGAACCCCTATTTGTTTATTTTTCTAAATACATTCAAATATGTATCCGCTCATGAGACAATA
ACCCTGATAAATGCTTCAATAATATTGAAAAAGGAAGAGTATGAGTATTCAACATTTCCGTGTCGCCCTT
ATTCCCTTTTTTGCGGCATTTTGCCTTCCTGTTTTTGCTCACCCAGAAACGCTGGTGAAAGTAAAAGATG
CTGAAGATCAGTTGGGTGCACGAGTGGGTTACATCGAACTGGATCTCAACAGCGGTAAGATCCTTGAGAG
TTTTCGCCCCGAAGAACGTTTTCCAATGATGAGCACTTTTAAAGTTCTGCTATGTGGCGCGGTATTATCC
CGTGTTGACGCCGGGCAAGAGCAACTCGGTCGCCGCATACACTATTCTCAGAATGACTTGGTTGAGTACT
CACCAGTCACAGAAAAGCATCTTACGGATGGCATGACAGTAAGAGAATTATGCAGTGCTGCCATAACCAT
GAGTGATAACACTGCGGCCAACTTACTTCTGACAACGATCGGAGGACCGAAGGAGCTAACCGCTTTTTTG
CACAACATGGGGGATCATGTAACTCGCCTTGATCGTTGGGAACCGGAGCTGAATGAAGCCATACCAAACG
ACGAGCGTGACACCACGATGCCTGCAGCAATGGCAACAACGTTGCGCAAACTATTAACTGGCGAACTACT
TACTCTAGCTTCCCGGCAACAATTAATAGACTGGATGGAGGCGGATAAAGTTGCAGGACCACTTCTGCGC
TCGGCCCTTCCGGCTGGCTGGTTTATTGCTGATAAATCTGGAGCCGGTGAGCGTGGGTCTCGCGGTATCA
TTGCAGCACTGGGGCCAGATGGTAAGCCCTCCCGTATCGTAGTTATCTACACGACGGGGAGTCAGGCAAC
TATGGATGAACGAAATAGACAGATCGCTGAGATAGGTGCCTCACTGATTAAGCATTGGTAACTGTCAGAC
CAAGTTTACTCATATATACTTTAGATTGATTTAAAACTTCATTTTTAATTTAAAAGGATCTAGGTGAAGA
TCCTTTTTGATAATCTCATGACCAAAATCCCTTAACGTGAGTTTTCGTTCCACTGAGCGTCAGACCCCGT
AGAAAAGATCAAAGGATCTTCTTGAGATCCTTTTTTTCTGCGCGTAATCTGCTGCTTGCAAACAAAAAAA
CCACCGCTACCAGCGGTGGTTTGTTTGCCGGATCAAGAGCTACCAACTCTTTTTCCGAAGGTAACTGGCT
TCAGCAGAGCGCAGATACCAAATACTGTCCTTCTAGTGTAGCCGTAGTTAGGCCACCACTTCAAGAACTC
TGTAGCACCGCCTACATACCTCGCTCTGCTAATCCTGTTACCAGTGGCTGCTGCCAGTGGCGATAAGTCG
TGTCTTACCGGGTTGGACTCAAGACGATAGTTACCGGATAAGGCGCAGCGGTCGGGCTGAACGGGGGGTT
CGTGCACACAGCCCAGCTTGGAGCGAACGACCTACACCGAACTGAGATACCTACAGCGTGAGCTATGAGA
AAGCGCCACGCTTCCCGAAGGGAGAAAGGCGGACAGGTATCCGGTAAGCGGCAGGGTCGGAACAGGAGAG
CGCACGAGGGAGCTTCCAGGGGGAAACGCCTGGTATCTTTATAGTCCTGTCGGGTTTCGCCACCTCTGAC
TTGAGCGTCGATTTTTGTGATGCTCGTCAGGGGGGCGGAGCCTATGGAAAAACGCCAGCAACGCGGCCTT
TTTACGGTTCCTGGCCTTTTGCTGGCCTTTTGCTCACATGTTCTTTCCTGCGTTATCCCCTGATTCTGTG
GATAACCGTATTACCGCCTTTGAGTGAGCTGATACCGCTCGCCGCAGCCGAACGACCGAGCGCAGCGAGT
CAGTGAGCGAGGAAGCGGAAGAGCGCCTGATGCGGTATTTTCTCCTTACGCATCTGTGCGGTATTTCACA
CCGCAATGGTGCACTCTCAGTACAATCTGCTCTGATGCCGCATAGTTAAGCCAGTATACACTCCGCTATC
GCTACGTGACTGGGTCATGGCTGCGCCCCGACACCCGCCAACACCCGCTGACGCGCCCTGACGGGCTTGT
CTGCTCCCGGCATCCGCTTACAGACAAGCTGTGACCGTCTCCGGGAGCTGCATGTGTCAGAGGTTTTCAC
CGTCATCACCGAAACGCGCGAGGCAGCTGCGGTAAAGCTCATCAGCGTGGTCGTGAAGCGATTCACAGAT
GTCTGCCTGTTCATCCGCGTCCAGCTCGTTGAGTTTCTCCAGAAGCGTTAATGTCTGGCTTCTGATAAAG
CGGGCCATGTTAAGGGCGGTTTTTTCCTGTTTGGTCACTGATGCCTCCGTGTAAGGGGGATTTCTGTTCA
TGGGGGTAATGATACCGATGAAACGAGAGAGGATGCTCACGATACGGGTTACTGATGATGAACATGCCCG
GTTACTGGAACGTTGTGAGGGTAAACAACTGGCGGTATGGATGCGGCGGGACCAGAGAAAAATCACTCAG
GGTCAATGCCAGCGCTTCGTTAATACAGATGTAGGTGTTCCACAGGGTAGCCAGCAGCATCCTGCGATGC
AGATCCGGAACATAATGGTGCAGGGCGCTGACTTCCGCGTTTCCAGACTTTACGAAACACGTAAACCGAA
GACCATTCATGTTGTTGCTCAGGTCGCAGACGTTTTGCAGCAGCAGTCGCTTCACGTTCGCTCGCGTATC
GGTGATTCATTCTGCTAACCAGTAAGGCAACCCCGCCAGCCTAGCCGGGTCCTCAACGACAGGAGCACGA
TCATGCGCACCCGTGGCCAGGACCCAACGCTGCCCGAGATGCGCCGCGTGCGGCTGCTGGAGATGGCGGA
CGCGATGGATATGTTCTGCCAAGGGTTGGTTTGCGCATTCACAGTTCTCCGCAAGAATTGATTGGCTCCA
ATTCTTGGAGTGGTGAATCCGTTAGCGAGGTGCCGCCGGCTTCCATTCAGGTCGAGGTGGCCCGGCTCCA
TGCACCGCGACGCAACGCGGGGAGGCAGACAAGGTATAGGGCGGCGCCTACAATCCATGCCAACCCGTTC
CATGTGCTCGCCGAGGCGGCATAAATCGCCGTGACGATCAGCGGTCCAATGATCGAAGTTAGGCTGGTAA
GAGCCGCGAGCGATCCTTGAAGCTGTCCCTGATGGTCGTCATCTACCTGCCTGGACAGCATGGCCTGCAA
CGCGGGCATCCCGATGCCGCCGGAAGCGAGAAGAATCATAATGGGGAAGGCCATCCAGCCTCGCGTCGCG
AACGCCAGCAAGACGTAGCCCAGCGCGTCGGCCGCCATGCCGGCGATAATGGCCTGCTTCTCGCCGAAAC
GTTTGGTGGCGGGACCAGTGACGAAGGCTTGAGCGAGGGCGTGCAAGATTCCGAATACCGCAAGCGACAG
GCCGATCATCGTCGCGCTCCAGCGAAAGCGGTCCTCGCCGAAAATGACCCAGAGCGCTGCCGGCACCTGT
CCTACGAGTTGCATGATAAAGAAGACAGTCATAAGTGCGGCGACGATAGTCATGCCCCGCGCCCACCGGA
AGGAGCTGACTGGGTTGAAGGCTCTCAAGGGCATCGGTCGAGATCCCG
